>Addgene plasmid #113949 | pcDNA3.1(+)-HLA-cmyc-optiT1R3 a21-852 | depositor full sequence | sequence record 215297 | pcDNA3.1(+)-HLA-cmyc-optiT1R3 a21-852 sequence 7966 bps
CTCGAGTCTAGAGGGCCCGTTTAAACCCGCTGATCAGCCTCGACTGTGCCTTCTAGTTGCCAGCCATCTG
TTGTTTGCCCCTCCCCCGTGCCTTCCTTGACCCTGGAAGGTGCCACTCCCACTGTCCTTTCCTAATAAAA
TGAGGAAATTGCATCGCATTGTCTGAGTAGGTGTCATTCTATTCTGGGGGGTGGGGTGGGGCAGGACAGC
AAGGGGGAGGATTGGGAAGACAATAGCAGGCATGCTGGGGATGCGGTGGGCTCTATGGCTTCTGAGGCGG
AAAGAACCAGCTGGGGCTCTAGGGGGTATCCCC
[124 nt withheld, positions 314-437]
C
[91 nt withheld, positions 439-529]
A
[49 nt withheld, positions 531-579]
CCTTTGACGTTGGAGTCCACGTTCTTT
[37 nt withheld, positions 607-643]
ACCCTATCTCGGTCTATTCTTTTGATTTATAAGGGATTTTGCCGATTTCGGCCTATTGGTTAAAAAATGA
GCTGATTTAACAAAAATTTAACGCGAATTAATTCTGTGGAATGTGTGTCAGTTAGGGTGTGGAAAGTCCC
CAGGCTCCCCAGCAGGCAGAAGTATGCAAAGCATGCATCTCAATTAGTCAGCAACCAGGTGTGGAAAGTC
CCCAGGCTCCCCAGCAGGCAGAAGTATGCAAAGCATGCATCTCAATTAGTCAGCAACCATAGTCCCGCCC
CTAACTCCGCCCATCCCGCCCCTAACTCCGCCCAGTTCCGCCCATTCTCCGCCCCATGGCTGACTAATTT
TTTTTATTTATGCAGAGGCCGAGGCCGCCTCTGCCTCTGAGCTATTCCAGAAGTAGTGAGGAGGCTTTTT
TGGAGGCCTAGGCTTTTGCAAAAAGCTCCCGGGAGCTTGTATATCCATTTTCGGATCTGATCAAGAGACA
GGATGAGGATCGTTTCGCATGATTGAACAAGATGGATTGCACGCAGGTTCTCCGGCCGCTTGGGTGGAGA
GGCTATTCGGCTATGACTGGGCACAACAGACAATCGGCTGCTCTGATGCCGCCGTGTTCCGGCTGTCAGC
GCAGGGGCGCCCGGTTCTTTTTGTCAAGACCGACCTGTCCGGTGCCCTGAATGAACTGCAGGACGAGGCA
GCGCGGCTATCGTGGCTGGCCACGACGGGCGTTCCTTGCGCAGCTGTGCTCGACGTTGTCACTGAAGCGG
GAAGGGACTGGCTGCTATTGGGCGAAGTGCCGGGGCAGGATCTCCTGTCATCTCACCTTGCTCCTGCCGA
GAAAGTATCCATCATGGCTGATGCAATGCGGCGGCTGCATACGCTTGATCCGGCTACCTGCCCATTCGAC
CACCAAGCGAAACATCGCATCGAGCGAGCACGTACTCGGATGGAAGCCGGTCTTGTCGATCAGGATGATC
TGGACGAAGAGCATCAGGGGCTCGCGCCAGCCGAACTGTTCGCCAGGCTCAAGGCGCGCATGCCCGACGG
CGAGGATCTCGTCGTGACCCATGGCGATGCCTGCTTGCCGAATATCATGGTGGAAAATGGCCGCTTTTCT
GGATTCATCGACTGTGGCCGGCTGGGTGTGGCGGACCGCTATCAGGACATAGCGTTGGCTACCCGTGATA
TTGCTGAAGAGCTTGGCGGCGAATGGGCTGACCGCTTCCTCGTGCTTTACGGTATCGCCGCTCCCGATTC
GCAGCGCATCGCCTTCTATCGCCTTCTTGACGAGTTCTTCTGAGCGGGACTCTGGGGTTCGAAATGACCG
ACCAAGCGACGCCCAACCTGCCATCACGAGATTTCGATTCCACCGCCGCCTTCTATGAAAGGTTGGGCTT
CGGAATCGTTTTCCGGGACGCCGGCTGGATGATCCTCCAGCGCGGGGATCTCATGCTGGAGTTCTTCGCC
CACCCCAACTTGTTTATTGCAGCTTATAATGGTTACAAATAAAGCAATAGCATCACAAATTTCACAAATA
AAGCATTTTTTTCACTGCATTCTAGTTGTGGTTTGTCCAAACTCATCAATGTATCTTATCATGTCTGTAT
ACCGTCGACCTCTAGCTAGAGCTTGGCGTAATCATGGTCATAGCTGTTTCCTGTGTGAAATTGTTATCCG
CTCACAATTCCACACAACATACGAGCCGGAAGCATAAAGTGTAAAGCCTGGGGTGCCTAATGAGTGAGCT
AACTCACATTAATTGCGTTGCGCTCACTGCCCGCTTTCCAGTCGGGAAACCTGTCGTGCCAGCTGCATTA
ATGAATCGGCCAACGCGCGGGGAGAGGCGGTTTGCGTATTGGGCGCTCTTCCGCTTCCTCGCTCACTGAC
TCGCTGCGCTCGGTCGTTCGGCTGCGGCGAGCGGTATCAGCTCACTCAAAGGCGGTAATACGGTTATCCA
CAGAATCAGGGGATAACGCAGGAAAGAACATGTGAGCAAAAGGCCAGCAAAAGGCCAGGAACCGTAAAAA
GGCCGCGTTGCTGGCGTTTTTCCATAGGCTCCGCCCCCCTGACGAGCATCACAAAAATCGACGCTCAAGT
CAGAGGTGGCGAAACCCGACAGGACTATAAAGATACCAGGCGTTTCCCCCTGGAAGCTCCCTCGTGCGCT
CTCCTGTTCCGACCCTGCCGCTTACCGGATACCTGTCCGCCTTTCTCCCTTCGGGAAGCGTGGCGCTTTC
TCATAGCTCACGCTGTAGGTATCTCAGTTCGGTGTAGGTCGTTCGCTCCAAGCTGGGCTGTGTGCACGAA
CCCCCCGTTCAGCCCGACCGCTGCGCCTTATCCGGTAACTATCGTCTTGAGTCCAACCCGGTAAGACACG
ACTTATCGCCACTGGCAGCAGCCACTGGTAACAGGATTAGCAGAGCGAGGTATGTAGGCGGTGCTACAGA
GTTCTTGAAGTGGTGGCCTAACTACGGCTACACTAGAAGAACAGTATTTGGTATCTGCGCTCTGCTGAAG
CCAGTTACCTTCGGAAAAAGAGTTGGTAGCTCTTGATCCGGCAAACAAACCACCGCTGGTAGCGGTTTTT
TTGTTTGCAAGCAGCAGATTACGCGCAGAAAAAAAGGATCTCAAGAAGATCCTTTGATCTTTTCTACGGG
GTCTGACGCTCAGTGGAACGAAAACTCACGTTAAGGGATTTTGGTCATGAGATTATCAAAAAGGATCTTC
ACCTAGATCCTTTTAAATTAAAAATGAAGTTTTAAATCAATCTAAAGTATATATGAGTAAACTTGGTCTG
ACAGTTACCAATGCTTAATCAGTGAGGCACCTATCTCAGCGATCTGTCTATTTCGTTCATCCATAGTTGC
CTGACTCCCCGTCGTGTAGATAACTACGATACGGGAGGGCTTACCATCTGGCCCCAGTGCTGCAATGATA
CCGCGAGACCCACGCTCACCGGCTCCAGATTTATCAGCAATAAACCAGCCAGCCGGAAGGGCCGAGCGCA
GAAGTGGTCCTGCAACTTTATCCGCCTCCATCCAGTCTATTAATTGTTGCCGGGAAGCTAGAGTAAGTAG
TTCGCCAGTTAATAGTTTGCGCAACGTTGTTGCCATTGCTACAGGCATCGTGGTGTCACGCTCGTCGTTT
GGTATGGCTTCATTCAGCTCCGGTTCCCAACGATCAAGGCGAGTTACATGATCCCCCATGTTGTGCAAAA
AAGCGGTTAGCTCCTTCGGTCCTCCGATCGTTGTCAGAAGTAAGTTGGCCGCAGTGTTATCACTCATGGT
TATGGCAGCACTGCATAATTCTCTTACTGTCATGCCATCCGTAAGATGCTTTTCTGTGACTGGTGAGTAC
TCAACCAAGTCATTCTGAGAATAGTGTATGCGGCGACCGAGTTGCTCTTGCCCGGCGTCAATACGGGATA
ATACCGCGCCACATAGCAGAACTTTAAAAGTGCTCATCATTGGAAAACGTTCTTCGGGGCGAAAACTCTC
AAGGATCTTACCGCTGTTGAGATCCAGTTCGATGTAACCCACTCGTGCACCCAACTGATCTTCAGCATCT
TTTACTTTCACCAGCGTTTCTGGGTGAGCAAAAACAGGAAGGCAAAATGCCGCAAAAAAGGGAATAAGGG
CGACACGGAAATGTTGAATACTCATACTCTTCCTTTTTCAATATTATTGAAGCATTTATCAGGGTTATTG
TCTCATGAGCGGATACATATTTGAATGTATTTAGAAAAATAAACAAATAGGGGTTCCGCGCACATTTCCC
CGAAAAGTGCCACCTGACGTCGACGGATCGGGAGATCTCCCGATCCCCTATGGTGCACTCTCAGTACAAT
CTGCTCTGATGCCGCATAGTTAAGCCAGTATCTGCTCCCTGCTTGTGTGTTGGAGGTCGCTGAGTAGTGC
GCGAGCAAAATTTAAGCTACAACAAGGCAAGGCTTGACCGACAATTGCATGAAGAATCTGCTTAGGGTTA
GGCGTTTTGCGCTGCTTCGCGATGTACGGGCCAGATATACGCGTTGACATTGATTATTGACTAGTTATTA
ATAGTAATCAATTACGGGGTCATTAGTTCATAGCCCATATATGGAGTTCCGCGTTACATAACTTACGGTA
AATGGCCCGCCTGGCTGACCGCCCAACGACCCCCGCCCATTGACGTCAATAATGACGTATGTTCCCATAG
TAACGCCAATAGGGACTTTCCATTGACGTCAATGGGTGGAGTATTTACGGTAAACTGCCCACTTGGCAGT
ACATCAAGTGTATCATATGCCAAGTACGCCCCCTATTGACGTCAATGACGGTAAATGGCCCGCCTGGCAT
TATGCCCAGTACATGACCTTATGGGACTTTCCTACTTGGCAGTACATCTACGTATTAGTCATCGCTATTA
CCATGGTGATGCGGTTTTGGCAGTACATCAATGGGCGTGGATAGCGGTTTGACTCACGGGGATTTCCAAG
TCTCCACCCCATTGACGTCAATGGGAGTTTGTTTTGGCACCAAAATCAACGGGACTTTCCAAAATGTCGT
AACAACTCCGCCCCATTGACGCAAATGGGCGGTAGGCGTGTACGGTGGGAGGTCTATATAAGCAGAGCTC
TCTGGCTAACTAGAGAACCCACTGCTTACTGGCTTATCGAAATTAATACGACTCACTATAGGGAGACCCA
AGCTGGCTAGCGCCACCATGGCCGTCATGGCGCCCCGAACCCTCGTCCTGCTACTCTCGGGGGCCCTGGC
CCTGACCCAGACCTGGGCGGGCTCCGAACAAAAGCTTATTTCTGAAGAGGACTTGGGAGGATCCGCGCCC
CTGTGCCTGTCTCAGCAGCTGAGGATGAAGGGCGACTACGTGTTGGGAGGGCTGTTTCCGTTGGGCGAGG
CAGAGGAGGCGGGTTTGAGATCACGGACTCGACCGAGCTCCCCCGTTTGTACCAGATTCTCCTCAAACGG
CCTCCTGTGGGCTCTGGCTATGAAGATGGCCGTGGAGGAAATCAACAACAAGAGCGATCTGCTGCCGGGA
CTGCGGCTGGGTTACGACCTGTTTGACACTTGTTCAGAACCTGTCGTGGCAATGAAGCCCAGCCTGATGT
TCCTGGCGAAGGCCGGTAGTAGGGACATAGCCGCCTACTGCAATTATACGCAGTACCAGCCCAGGGTGCT
CGCTGTGATAGGCCCCCACAGCAGTGAGCTTGCGATGGTCACCGGTAAGTTCTTCTCATTCTTCCTGATG
CCCCAAGTGAGTTACGGCGCCAGCATGGAATTGCTTAGCGCGAGGGAGACCTTTCCCAGTTTCTTTAGGA
CCGTTCCAAGCGATAGGGTACAACTGACCGCAGCGGCCGAGCTGTTGCAAGAATTTGGCTGGAACTGGGT
CGCCGCATTGGGCAGCGACGATGAATACGGGAGGCAAGGTCTGAGCATCTTCTCCGCGCTGGCCGCAGCA
AGGGGTATCTGTATCGCCCACGAGGGACTGGTCCCACTGCCTAGGGCCGATGACAGCAGGCTCGGTAAAG
TTCAGGACGTGCTCCACCAGGTAAACCAGAGTAGCGTGCAAGTGGTGTTGCTGTTTGCCAGCGTCCATGC
CGCGCACGCTCTGTTCAACTACAGCATCTCCAGCCGACTGTCCCCGAAGGTATGGGTAGCGAGCGAGGCG
TGGCTGACCAGCGACCTCGTTATGGGGCTCCCCGGTATGGCCCAGATGGGGACCGTGCTTGGGTTTTTGC
AGAGGGGTGCACAATTGCACGAGTTCCCCCAATACGTGAAAACGCACCTGGCCCTGGCTACCGACCCCGC
CTTCTGTAGTGCCCTTGGTGAGAGGGAGCAAGGACTGGAGGAGGATGTCGTAGGACAGAGGTGCCCCCAG
TGCGACTGCATCACCTTGCAGAACGTGAGTGCTGGACTGAATCACCACCAGACGTTCTCTGTGTATGCCG
CCGTATACAGCGTCGCACAAGCTCTTCACAATACACTTCAGTGCAACGCGAGCGGCTGTCCCGCGCAGGA
CCCGGTGAAACCCTGGCAGCTCCTTGAGAACATGTATAACCTCACCTTCCATGTTGGCGGATTGCCCCTT
CGCTTCGATAGCAGCGGAAACGTGGACATGGAGTACGATTTGAAACTCTGGGTGTGGCAAGGCAGCGTGC
CGAGGCTGCACGACGTGGGGAGATTCAACGGATCTCTCAGGACTGAGAGGCTTAAGATCAGGTGGCACAC
CAGTGACAACCAGAAGCCTGTGAGCAGGTGCTCTAGGCAATGCCAAGAGGGACAGGTCCGCAGGGTGAAG
GGTTTTCATTCCTGCTGCTACGATTGTGTCGATTGCGAAGCCGGAAGCTATAGGCAGAATCCCGATGATA
TCGCCTGTACATTTTGTGGGCAAGACGAGTGGAGCCCGGAGAGGAGCACAAGATGTTTCAGACGAAGGAG
TAGGTTTCTGGCCTGGGGTGAACCGGCAGTTTTGCTTCTGCTGCTGTTGCTTAGCCTTGCACTTGGGCTG
GTCCTCGCTGCCCTGGGACTGTTCGTGCATCACAGGGACTCACCGCTGGTGCAGGCCAGTGGCGGACCTC
TGGCATGCTTCGGATTGGTGTGCCTGGGCCTTGTTTGCCTCTCAGTGCTGCTGTTTCCGGGCCAGCCAAG
CCCAGCCAGGTGTCTGGCCCAACAGCCCCTGTCACATCTGCCCCTTACCGGGTGCCTGTCAACTCTGTTC
CTGCAAGCAGCCGAGATTTTCGTGGAGTCAGAGCTGCCGTTGTCATGGGCCGACAGGCTGAGCGGATGCC
TCCGCGGTCCCTGGGCGTGGTTGGTAGTGTTGCTCGCCATGCTTGTGGAGGTGGCCCTGTGCACCTGGTA
CCTCGTGGCCTTCCCGCCTGAAGTGGTGACCGACTGGCACATGCTGCCAACCGAAGCGCTCGTTCACTGT
CGCACCAGGAGCTGGGTCTCTTTCGGCCTGGCTCACGCAACAAACGCCACCCTCGCGTTCCTGTGCTTTC
TTGGAACCTTCCTTGTGAGGAGCCAGCCGGGTAGGTACAATAGAGCCCGAGGGTTGACCTTTGCCATGTT
GGCCTACTTCATCACATGGGTCAGCTTCGTCCCCCTGCTGGCGAACGTGCAAGTTGTGCTGCGACCCGCC
GTACAGATGGGCGCACTGCTTCTTTGCGTGCTGGGCATTCTGGCCGCCTTCCACCTGCCGAGGTGCTACC
TGCTGATGCGCCAGCCTGGACTTAACACACCCGAGTTCTTCTTGGGTGGAGGGCCGGGCGACGCGCAGGG
TCAGAACGATGGTAACACTGGCAACCAAGGTAAGCACGAGTGA
Features (pLannotate 1.2.2; 22 found; start..end, strand, type, name):
     44..268     +  polyA_signal   bGH poly(A) signal: bovine growth hormone polyadenylation signal
    272..293     +  promoter       SV40 promoter (fragment): SV40 enhancer and early promoter
    314..742     +  rep_origin     f1 ori (sequence partly withheld): f1 bacteriophage origin of replication; arrow indicates direction of (+) strand synthesis
    756..1085    +  promoter       SV40 promoter: SV40 enhancer and early promoter
   1152..1943    +  CDS            neo: KKA2_KLEPN - Also known as kan, nptII. Experimental evidence at protein level: Swiss-Prot protein existence level 1. Resistance to kanamycin, neomycin, paromomycin, ribostamycin, butirosin and gentamicin B. From Klebsiella pneumoniae.
   1967..2125    +  CDS            ble (fragment): BLE_KLEPN - Experimental evidence at protein level: Swiss-Prot protein existence level 1. Binding protein with a strong affinity to the bleomycin family of antibiotics. Binds to CL990; an antimitotic-antibiotic compound. From Klebsiella pneumoniae.
   2120..2241    +  polyA_signal   SV40 poly(A) signal: SV40 polyadenylation signal
   2314..2330    -  protein_bind   lac operator: The lac repressor binds to the lac operator to inhibit transcription in E. coli. This inhibition can be relieved by adding lactose or isopropyl-β-D-thiogalactopyranoside (IPTG). lac repressor encoded by lacI
   2338..2368    -  promoter       lac promoter: promoter for the E. coli lac operon
   2383..2404    -  protein_bind   CAP binding site: CAP binding activates transcription in the presence of cAMP. E. coli catabolite activator protein
   2417..2509    -  CDS            lacI (fragment): lac repressor; lacI; The lac repressor binds to the lac operator to inhibit transcription in E. coli. This inhibition can be relieved by adding lactose or isopropyl-β-D-thiogalactopyranoside (IPTG).
   2692..3277    -  rep_origin     ori: high-copy-number ColE1/pMB1/pBR322/pUC origin of replication
   3448..4308    -  CDS            AmpR: β-lactamase; bla; confers resistance to ampicillin, carbenicillin, and related antibiotics
   4309..4413    -  promoter       AmpR promoter: bla
   4472..4524    -  misc_feature   bom (fragment): basis of mobility region from pBR322
   4679..5058    +  enhancer       CMV enhancer: human cytomegalovirus immediate early enhancer
   5059..5262    +  promoter       CMV promoter: human cytomegalovirus (CMV) immediate early promoter
   5258..5291    +  LTR            5' LTR (truncated) (fragment): truncated 5' long terminal repeat (LTR) from HIV-1
   5307..5325    +  promoter       T7 promoter: promoter for bacteriophage T7 RNA polymerase
   5351..5428    +  CDS            HLA-A (fragment): HLAA_HUMAN - Also known as HLAA. Experimental evidence at protein level: Swiss-Prot protein existence level 1. Allele A*74:01: Presents immunodominant HIV-1 epitopes derived from gag-pol (GQMVHQAISPR, QIYPGIKVR) and rev (RQIHSISER), carrying an aliphatic residue at position 2 and Arg anchor residue at the C-terminus. May contribute to viral load control in chronic HIV-1 infection. From Homo sapiens (Human).
   5432..5458    +  CDS            Myc (fragment): Myc (human c-Myc proto-oncogene) epitope tag
   5459..7963    +  CDS            TAS1R3: TS1R3_HUMAN - Also known as T1R3, TR3. Experimental evidence at protein level: Swiss-Prot protein existence level 1. Putative taste receptor. TAS1R1/TAS1R3 responds to the umami taste stimulus (the taste of monosodium glutamate). TAS1R2/TAS1R3 recognizes diverse natural and synthetic sweeteners. TAS1R3 is essential for the recognition and response to the disaccharide trehalose (By similarity). Sequence differences within and between species can significantly influence the selectivity and specificity of taste responses. From Homo sapiens (Human).
