>Addgene plasmid #113949 | pcDNA3.1(+)-HLA-cmyc-optiT1R3 a21-852 | addgene full sequence | sequence record 224194 | Addgene NGS Result
CTCGAGTCTAGAGGGCCCGTTTAAACCCGCTGATCAGCCTCGACTGTGCCTTCTAGTTGCCAGCCATCTG
TTGTTTGCCCCTCCCCCGTGCCTTCCTTGACCCTGGAAGGTGCCACTCCCACTGTCCTTTCCTAATAAAA
TGAGGAAATTGCATCGCATTGTCTGAGTAGGTGTCATTCTATTCTGGGGGGTGGGGTGGGGCAGGACAGC
AAGGGGGAGGATTGGGAAGACAATAGCAGGCATGCTGGGGATGCGGTGGGCTCTATGGCTTCTGAGGCGG
AAAGAACCAGCTGGGGCTCTAGGGGGTATCCCC
[124 nt withheld, positions 314-437]
C
[91 nt withheld, positions 439-529]
A
[49 nt withheld, positions 531-579]
CCTTTGACGTTGGAGTCCACGTTCTTT
[37 nt withheld, positions 607-643]
ACCCTATCTCGGTCTATTCTTTTGATTTATAAGGGATTTTGCCGATTTCGGCCTATTGGTTAAAAAATGA
GCTGATTTAACAAAAATTTAACGCGAATTAATTCTGTGGAATGTGTGTCAGTTAGGGTGTGGAAAGTCCC
CAGGCTCCCCAGCAGGCAGAAGTATGCAAAGCATGCATCTCAATTAGTCAGCAACCAGGTGTGGAAAGTC
CCCAGGCTCCCCAGCAGGCAGAAGTATGCAAAGCATGCATCTCAATTAGTCAGCAACCATAGTCCCGCCC
CTAACTCCGCCCATCCCGCCCCTAACTCCGCCCAGTTCCGCCCATTCTCCGCCCCATGGCTGACTAATTT
TTTTTATTTATGCAGAGGCCGAGGCCGCCTCTGCCTCTGAGCTATTCCAGAAGTAGTGAGGAGGCTTTTT
TGGAGGCCTAGGCTTTTGCAAAAAGCTCCCGGGAGCTTGTATATCCATTTTCGGATCTGATCAAGAGACA
GGATGAGGATCGTTTCGCATGATTGAACAAGATGGATTGCACGCAGGTTCTCCGGCCGCTTGGGTGGAGA
GGCTATTCGGCTATGACTGGGCACAACAGACAATCGGCTGCTCTGATGCCGCCGTGTTCCGGCTGTCAGC
GCAGGGGCGCCCGGTTCTTTTTGTCAAGACCGACCTGTCCGGTGCCCTGAATGAACTGCAGGACGAGGCA
GCGCGGCTATCGTGGCTGGCCACGACGGGCGTTCCTTGCGCAGCTGTGCTCGACGTTGTCACTGAAGCGG
GAAGGGACTGGCTGCTATTGGGCGAAGTGCCGGGGCAGGATCTCCTGTCATCTCACCTTGCTCCTGCCGA
GAAAGTATCCATCATGGCTGATGCAATGCGGCGGCTGCATACGCTTGATCCGGCTACCTGCCCATTCGAC
CACCAAGCGAAACATCGCATCGAGCGAGCACGTACTCGGATGGAAGCCGGTCTTGTCGATCAGGATGATC
TGGACGAAGAGCATCAGGGGCTCGCGCCAGCCGAACTGTTCGCCAGGCTCAAGGCGCGCATGCCCGACGG
CGAGGATCTCGTCGTGACCCATGGCGATGCCTGCTTGCCGAATATCATGGTGGAAAATGGCCGCTTTTCT
GGATTCATCGACTGTGGCCGGCTGGGTGTGGCGGACCGCTATCAGGACATAGCGTTGGCTACCCGTGATA
TTGCTGAAGAGCTTGGCGGCGAATGGGCTGACCGCTTCCTCGTGCTTTACGGTATCGCCGCTCCCGATTC
GCAGCGCATCGCCTTCTATCGCCTTCTTGACGAGTTCTTCTGAGCGGGACTCTGGGGTTCGAAATGACCG
ACCAAGCGACGCCCAACCTGCCATCACGAGATTTCGATTCCACCGCCGCCTTCTATGAAAGGTTGGGCTT
CGGAATCGTTTTCCGGGACGCCGGCTGGATGATCCTCCAGCGCGGGGATCTCATGCTGGAGTTCTTCGCC
CACCCCAACTTGTTTATTGCAGCTTATAATGGTTACAAATAAAGCAATAGCATCACAAATTTCACAAATA
AAGCATTTTTTTCACTGCATTCTAGTTGTGGTTTGTCCAAACTCATCAATGTATCTTATCATGTCTGTAT
ACCGTCGACCTCTAGCTAGAGCTTGGCGTAATCATGGTCATAGCTGTTTCCTGTGTGAAATTGTTATCCG
CTCACAATTCCACACAACATACGAGCCGGAAGCATAAAGTGTAAAGCCTGGGGTGCCTAATGAGTGAGCT
AACTCACATTAATTGCGTTGCGCTCACTGCCCGCTTTCCAGTCGGGAAACCTGTCGTGCCAGCTGCATTA
ATGAATCGGCCAACGCGCGGGGAGAGGCGGTTTGCGTATTGGGCGCTCTTCCGCTTCCTCGCTCACTGAC
TCGCTGCGCTCGGTCGTTCGGCTGCGGCGAGCGGTATCAGCTCACTCAAAGGCGGTAATACGGTTATCCA
CAGAATCAGGGGATAACGCAGGAAAGAACATGTGAGCAAAAGGCCAGCAAAAGGCCAGGAACCGTAAAAA
GGCCGCGTTGCTGGCGTTTTTCCATAGGCTCCGCCCCCCTGACGAGCATCACAAAAATCGACGCTCAAGT
CAGAGGTGGCGAAACCCGACAGGACTATAAAGATACCAGGCGTTTCCCCCTGGAAGCTCCCTCGTGCGCT
CTCCTGTTCCGACCCTGCCGCTTACCGGATACCTGTCCGCCTTTCTCCCTTCGGGAAGCGTGGCGCTTTC
TCATAGCTCACGCTGTAGGTATCTCAGTTCGGTGTAGGTCGTTCGCTCCAAGCTGGGCTGTGTGCACGAA
CCCCCCGTTCAGCCCGACCGCTGCGCCTTATCCGGTAACTATCGTCTTGAGTCCAACCCGGTAAGACACG
ACTTATCGCCACTGGCAGCAGCCACTGGTAACAGGATTAGCAGAGCGAGGTATGTAGGCGGTGCTACAGA
GTTCTTGAAGTGGTGGCCTAACTACGGCTACACTAGAAGAACAGTATTTGGTATCTGCGCTCTGCTGAAG
CCAGTTACCTTCGGAAAAAGAGTTGGTAGCTCTTGATCCGGCAAACAAACCACCGCTGGTAGCGGTGGTT
TTTTTGTTTGCAAGCAGCAGATTACGCGCAGAAAAAAAGGATCTCAAGAAGATCCTTTGATCTTTTCTAC
GGGGTCTGACGCTCAGTGGAACGAAAACTCACGTTAAGGGATTTTGGTCATGAGATTATCAAAAAGGATC
TTCACCTAGATCCTTTTAAATTAAAAATGAAGTTTTAAATCAATCTAAAGTATATATGAGTAAACTTGGT
CTGACAGTTACCAATGCTTAATCAGTGAGGCACCTATCTCAGCGATCTGTCTATTTCGTTCATCCATAGT
TGCCTGACTCCCCGTCGTGTAGATAACTACGATACGGGAGGGCTTACCATCTGGCCCCAGTGCTGCAATG
ATACCGCGAGACCCACGCTCACCGGCTCCAGATTTATCAGCAATAAACCAGCCAGCCGGAAGGGCCGAGC
GCAGAAGTGGTCCTGCAACTTTATCCGCCTCCATCCAGTCTATTAATTGTTGCCGGGAAGCTAGAGTAAG
TAGTTCGCCAGTTAATAGTTTGCGCAACGTTGTTGCCATTGCTACAGGCATCGTGGTGTCACGCTCGTCG
TTTGGTATGGCTTCATTCAGCTCCGGTTCCCAACGATCAAGGCGAGTTACATGATCCCCCATGTTGTGCA
AAAAAGCGGTTAGCTCCTTCGGTCCTCCGATCGTTGTCAGAAGTAAGTTGGCCGCAGTGTTATCACTCAT
GGTTATGGCAGCACTGCATAATTCTCTTACTGTCATGCCATCCGTAAGATGCTTTTCTGTGACTGGTGAG
TACTCAACCAAGTCATTCTGAGAATAGTGTATGCGGCGACCGAGTTGCTCTTGCCCGGCGTCAATACGGG
ATAATACCGCGCCACATAGCAGAACTTTAAAAGTGCTCATCATTGGAAAACGTTCTTCGGGGCGAAAACT
CTCAAGGATCTTACCGCTGTTGAGATCCAGTTCGATGTAACCCACTCGTGCACCCAACTGATCTTCAGCA
TCTTTTACTTTCACCAGCGTTTCTGGGTGAGCAAAAACAGGAAGGCAAAATGCCGCAAAAAAGGGAATAA
GGGCGACACGGAAATGTTGAATACTCATACTCTTCCTTTTTCAATATTATTGAAGCATTTATCAGGGTTA
TTGTCTCATGAGCGGATACATATTTGAATGTATTTAGAAAAATAAACAAATAGGGGTTCCGCGCACATTT
CCCCGAAAAGTGCCACCTGACGTCGACGGATCGGGAGATCTCCCGATCCCCTATGGTGCACTCTCAGTAC
AATCTGCTCTGATGCCGCATAGTTAAGCCAGTATCTGCTCCCTGCTTGTGTGTTGGAGGTCGCTGAGTAG
TGCGCGAGCAAAATTTAAGCTACAACAAGGCAAGGCTTGACCGACAATTGCATGAAGAATCTGCTTAGGG
TTAGGCGTTTTGCGCTGCTTCGCGATGTACGGGCCAGATATACGCGTTGACATTGATTATTGACTAGTTA
TTAATAGTAATCAATTACGGGGTCATTAGTTCATAGCCCATATATGGAGTTCCGCGTTACATAACTTACG
GTAAATGGCCCGCCTGGCTGACCGCCCAACGACCCCCGCCCATTGACGTCAATAATGACGTATGTTCCCA
TAGTAACGCCAATAGGGACTTTCCATTGACGTCAATGGGTGGAGTATTTACGGTAAACTGCCCACTTGGC
AGTACATCAAGTGTATCATATGCCAAGTACGCCCCCTATTGACGTCAATGACGGTAAATGGCCCGCCTGG
CATTATGCCCAGTACATGACCTTATGGGACTTTCCTACTTGGCAGTACATCTACGTATTAGTCATCGCTA
TTACCATGGTGATGCGGTTTTGGCAGTACATCAATGGGCGTGGATAGCGGTTTGACTCACGGGGATTTCC
AAGTCTCCACCCCATTGACGTCAATGGGAGTTTGTTTTGGCACCAAAATCAACGGGACTTTCCAAAATGT
CGTAACAACTCCGCCCCATTGACGCAAATGGGCGGTAGGCGTGTACGGTGGGAGGTCTATATAAGCAGAG
CTCTCTGGCTAACTAGAGAACCCACTGCTTACTGGCTTATCGAAATTAATACGACTCACTATAGGGAGAC
CCAAGCTGGCTAGCGCCACCATGGCCGTCATGGCGCCCCGAACCCTCGTCCTGCTACTCTCGGGGGCCCT
GGCCCTGACCCAGACCTGGGCGGGCTCCGAACAAAAGCTTATTTCTGAAGAGGACTTGGGAGGATCCGCG
CCCCTGTGCCTGTCTCAGCAGCTGAGGATGAAGGGCGACTACGTGTTGGGAGGGCTGTTTCCGTTGGGCG
AGGCAGAGGAGGCGGGTTTGAGATCACGGACTCGACCGAGCTCCCCCGTTTGTACCAGATTCTCCTCAAA
CGGCCTCCTGTGGGCTCTGGCTATGAAGATGGCCGTGGAGGAAATCAACAACAAGAGCGATCTGCTGCCG
GGACTGCGGCTGGGTTACGACCTGTTTGACACTTGTTCAGAACCTGTCGTGGCAATGAAGCCCAGCCTGA
TGTTCCTGGCGAAGGCCGGTAGTAGGGACATAGCCGCCTACTGCAATTATACGCAGTACCAGCCCAGGGT
GCTCGCTGTGATAGGCCCCCACAGCAGTGAGCTTGCGATGGTCACCGGTAAGTTCTTCTCATTCTTCCTG
ATGCCCCAAGTGAGTTACGGCGCCAGCATGGAATTGCTTAGCGCGAGGGAGACCTTTCCCAGTTTCTTTA
GGACCGTTCCAAGCGATAGGGTACAACTGACCGCAGCGGCCGAGCTGTTGCAAGAATTTGGCTGGAACTG
GGTCGCCGCATTGGGCAGCGACGATGAATACGGGAGGCAAGGTCTGAGCATCTTCTCCGCGCTGGCCGCA
GCAAGGGGTATCTGTATCGCCCACGAGGGACTGGTCCCACTGCCTAGGGCCGATGACAGCAGGCTCGGTA
AAGTTCAGGACGTGCTCCACCAGGTAAACCAGAGTAGCGTGCAAGTGGTGTTGCTGTTTGCCAGCGTCCA
TGCCGCGCACGCTCTGTTCAACTACAGCATCTCCAGCCGACTGTCCCCGAAGGTATGGGTAGCGAGCGAG
GCGTGGCTGACCAGCGACCTCGTTATGGGGCTCCCCGGTATGGCCCAGATGGGGACCGTGCTTGGGTTTT
TGCAGAGGGGTGCACAATTGCACGAGTTCCCCCAATACGTGAAAACGCACCTGGCCCTGGCTACCGACCC
CGCCTTCTGTAGTGCCCTTGGTGAGAGGGAGCAAGGACTGGAGGAGGATGTCGTAGGACAGAGGTGCCCC
CAGTGCGACTGCATCACCTTGCAGAACGTGAGTGCTGGACTGAATCACCACCAGACGTTCTCTGTGTATG
CCGCCGTATACAGCGTCGCACAAGCTCTTCACAATACACTTCAGTGCAACGCGAGCGGCTGTCCCGCGCA
GGACCCGGTGAAACCCTGGCAGCTCCTTGAGAACATGTATAACCTCACCTTCCATGTTGGCGGATTGCCC
CTTCGCTTCGATAGCAGCGGAAACGTGGACATGGAGTACGATTTGAAACTCTGGGTGTGGCAAGGCAGCG
TGCCGAGGCTGCACGACGTGGGGAGATTCAACGGATCTCTCAGGACTGAGAGGCTTAAGATCAGGTGGCA
CACCAGTGACAACCAGAAGCCTGTGAGCAGGTGCTCTAGGCAATGCCAAGAGGGACAGGTCCGCAGGGTG
AAGGGTTTTCATTCCTGCTGCTACGATTGTGTCGATTGCGAAGCCGGAAGCTATAGGCAGAATCCCGATG
ATATCGCCTGTACATTTTGTGGGCAAGACGAGTGGAGCCCGGAGAGGAGCACAAGATGTTTCAGACGAAG
GAGTAGGTTTCTGGCCTGGGGTGAACCGGCAGTTTTGCTTCTGCTGCTGTTGCTTAGCCTTGCACTTGGG
CTGGTCCTCGCTGCCCTGGGACTGTTCGTGCATCACAGGGACTCACCGCTGGTGCAGGCCAGTGGCGGAC
CTCTGGCATGCTTCGGATTGGTGTGCCTGGGCCTTGTTTGCCTCTCAGTGCTGCTGTTTCCGGGCCAGCC
AAGCCCAGCCAGGTGTCTGGCCCAACAGCCCCTGTCACATCTGCCCCTTACCGGGTGCCTGTCAACTCTG
TTCCTGCAAGCAGCCGAGATTTTCGTGGAGTCAGAGCTGCCGTTGTCATGGGCCGACAGGCTGAGCGGAT
GCCTCCGCGGTCCCTGGGCGTGGTTGGTAGTGTTGCTCGCCATGCTTGTGGAGGTGGCCCTGTGCACCTG
GTACCTCGTGGCCTTCCCGCCTGAAGTGGTGACCGACTGGCACATGCTGCCAACCGAAGCGCTCGTTCAC
TGTCGCACCAGGAGCTGGGTCTCTTTCGGCCTGGCTCACGCAACAAACGCCACCCTCGCGTTCCTGTGCT
TTCTTGGAACCTTCCTTGTGAGGAGCCAGCCGGGTAGGTACAATAGAGCCCGAGGGTTGACCTTTGCCAT
GTTGGCCTACTTCATCACATGGGTCAGCTTCGTCCCCCTGCTGGCGAACGTGCAAGTTGTGCTGCGACCC
GCCGTACAGATGGGCGCACTGCTTCTTTGCGTGCTGGGCATTCTGGCCGCCTTCCACCTGCCGAGGTGCT
ACCTGCTGATGCGCCAGCCTGGACTTAACACACCCGAGTTCTTCTTGGGTGGAGGGCCGGGCGACGCGCA
GGGTCAGAACGATGGTAACACTGGCAACCAAGGTAAGCACGAGTGA
Features (pLannotate 1.2.2; 22 found; start..end, strand, type, name):
     44..268     +  polyA_signal   bGH poly(A) signal: bovine growth hormone polyadenylation signal
    272..293     +  promoter       SV40 promoter (fragment): SV40 enhancer and early promoter
    314..742     +  rep_origin     f1 ori (sequence partly withheld): f1 bacteriophage origin of replication; arrow indicates direction of (+) strand synthesis
    756..1085    +  promoter       SV40 promoter: SV40 enhancer and early promoter
   1152..1943    +  CDS            neo: KKA2_KLEPN - Also known as kan, nptII. Experimental evidence at protein level: Swiss-Prot protein existence level 1. Resistance to kanamycin, neomycin, paromomycin, ribostamycin, butirosin and gentamicin B. From Klebsiella pneumoniae.
   1967..2125    +  CDS            ble (fragment): BLE_KLEPN - Experimental evidence at protein level: Swiss-Prot protein existence level 1. Binding protein with a strong affinity to the bleomycin family of antibiotics. Binds to CL990; an antimitotic-antibiotic compound. From Klebsiella pneumoniae.
   2120..2241    +  polyA_signal   SV40 poly(A) signal: SV40 polyadenylation signal
   2314..2330    -  protein_bind   lac operator: The lac repressor binds to the lac operator to inhibit transcription in E. coli. This inhibition can be relieved by adding lactose or isopropyl-β-D-thiogalactopyranoside (IPTG). lac repressor encoded by lacI
   2338..2368    -  promoter       lac promoter: promoter for the E. coli lac operon
   2383..2404    -  protein_bind   CAP binding site: CAP binding activates transcription in the presence of cAMP. E. coli catabolite activator protein
   2417..2509    -  CDS            lacI (fragment): lac repressor; lacI; The lac repressor binds to the lac operator to inhibit transcription in E. coli. This inhibition can be relieved by adding lactose or isopropyl-β-D-thiogalactopyranoside (IPTG).
   2692..3280    -  rep_origin     ori: high-copy-number ColE1/pMB1/pBR322/pUC origin of replication
   3451..4311    -  CDS            AmpR: β-lactamase; bla; confers resistance to ampicillin, carbenicillin, and related antibiotics
   4312..4416    -  promoter       AmpR promoter: bla
   4475..4527    -  misc_feature   bom (fragment): basis of mobility region from pBR322
   4682..5061    +  enhancer       CMV enhancer: human cytomegalovirus immediate early enhancer
   5062..5265    +  promoter       CMV promoter: human cytomegalovirus (CMV) immediate early promoter
   5261..5294    +  LTR            5' LTR (truncated) (fragment): truncated 5' long terminal repeat (LTR) from HIV-1
   5310..5328    +  promoter       T7 promoter: promoter for bacteriophage T7 RNA polymerase
   5354..5431    +  CDS            HLA-A (fragment): HLAA_HUMAN - Also known as HLAA. Experimental evidence at protein level: Swiss-Prot protein existence level 1. Allele A*74:01: Presents immunodominant HIV-1 epitopes derived from gag-pol (GQMVHQAISPR, QIYPGIKVR) and rev (RQIHSISER), carrying an aliphatic residue at position 2 and Arg anchor residue at the C-terminus. May contribute to viral load control in chronic HIV-1 infection. From Homo sapiens (Human).
   5435..5461    +  CDS            Myc (fragment): Myc (human c-Myc proto-oncogene) epitope tag
   5462..7966    +  CDS            TAS1R3: TS1R3_HUMAN - Also known as T1R3, TR3. Experimental evidence at protein level: Swiss-Prot protein existence level 1. Putative taste receptor. TAS1R1/TAS1R3 responds to the umami taste stimulus (the taste of monosodium glutamate). TAS1R2/TAS1R3 recognizes diverse natural and synthetic sweeteners. TAS1R3 is essential for the recognition and response to the disaccharide trehalose (By similarity). Sequence differences within and between species can significantly influence the selectivity and specificity of taste responses. From Homo sapiens (Human).
