[The description below was written by a language model from this plasmid's Addgene catalogue record and pLannotate feature annotations shown in this document.]
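Description:
pcDNA3.1(+)-HLA-cmyc-optiT1R3 a21-852 is a mammalian expression plasmid of roughly 8 kb built on the Invitrogen pcDNA3.1(+) backbone. It is propagated in E. coli through a high-copy ColE1/pUC-type origin with ampicillin selection (AmpR under its own bla promoter). It also carries an f1 origin for single-stranded DNA production. For selection in mammalian cells, an SV40 early promoter drives the neomycin phosphotransferase gene, terminated by an SV40 poly(A) signal, which allows G418 selection of stable transfectants. Small annotated fragments such as ble, lacI, bom and a short HIV-1 LTR match are most likely backbone remnants or automated annotation hits rather than functional parts.

The payload, cloned between NheI and XhoI, is a human codon-optimized coding sequence for human T1R3 (TAS1R3) spanning residues 21–852, so the N-terminal 20 residues of the native protein are absent. In their place, the insert begins with the signal peptide of the HLA class I A-2 alpha chain, followed by a c-myc epitope tag fused directly to the receptor. The heterologous leader should direct the protein into the secretory pathway. After signal peptide cleavage, the myc tag would sit at the extracellular N-terminus, where it can report surface-exposed receptor. Transcription is driven by the CMV immediate-early enhancer and promoter and terminated by the bGH poly(A) signal, and a T7 promoter lies upstream of the insert.

T1R3 is the class C GPCR subunit shared by the sweet (T1R2/T1R3) and umami (T1R1/T1R3) taste receptors. The associated publication used co-trafficking of the sweet taste receptor subunits to study the receptor's dimeric architecture. The depositor and sequencing-derived records differ by only three nucleotides in length, within the annotated replication origin, and give the same feature layout.
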