Addgene plasmid #113949: pcDNA3.1(+)-HLA-cmyc-optiT1R3 a21-852
Purpose: mammalian expression plasmid for c-myc-tagged human codon-optimized human T1R3 with signal peptide of HLA class I histocompatibility antigen A-2 alpha chain
Depositing lab: Erik Procko. Depositing organization: University of Illinois at Urbana-Champaign. Publication: Structural architecture of a dimeric class C GPCR based on co-trafficking of sweet taste receptor subunits. Park J, Selvam B, Sanematsu K, Shigemura N, Shukla D, Procko E. J Biol Chem. 2019 Feb 5. pii: RA118.006173. doi: 10.1074/jbc.RA118.006173. PubMed 30723160.
Backbone
  Vector backbone: pcDNA3.1(+)
  Backbone manufacturer: invitrogen
  Backbone size w/o insert (bp): 5344
  Vector type: Mammalian Expression
  Selectable markers: Neomycin (select with G418)
Growth in bacteria
  Bacterial resistance: Ampicillin, 100 μg/mL
  Growth temperature: 37°C
  Growth strain: DH5alpha
  Copy number: High Copy
Gene/Insert
  Gene/Insert name: T1R3 (alt name: hT1R3)
  Species: H. sapiens (human)
  Insert size (bp): 2622
  Mutation: residues 21-852
  GenBank ID: NM_152228.2
  Entrez Gene: TAS1R3 (a.k.a. T1R3)
  Tag / fusion protein: Signal/leader sequence from HLA class I histocompatibility antigen A-2 alpha chain (HLA) (N terminal on insert); c-myc (N terminal on insert)
  Cloning method: Restriction Enzyme; 5′ cloning site NheI (not destroyed); 3′ cloning site XhoI (not destroyed)
  Sequencing primers: 5′ CMV_fwd; 3′ BGH_rev
Terms and licenses: Academic/Nonprofit Terms; Industry Terms: Not Available to Industry
How to cite: pcDNA3.1(+)-HLA-cmyc-optiT1R3 a21-852 was a gift from Erik Procko (Addgene plasmid # 113949 ; http://n2t.net/addgene:113949 ; RRID:Addgene_113949)
